>Addgene plasmid #120995 | C84m | addgene full sequence | sequence record 236105 | Addgene NGS Result
ATTATTATCATGACATTAACCTATAAAAATAGGCGTATCACGAGGCAGAATTTCAGATAAAAAAAATCCT
TAGCTTTCGCTAAGGATGATTTCTGGAATTCGCGGCCGCTTCTAGAGACTAGTGGGTCTCAAATGATGAA
TTCACTCTATACCGCTGAAGGTGTAATGGATAAACACTCGCTGTGGCAGCGTTATGTCCCGCTGGTGCGT
CACGAAGCATTGCGCCTGCAGGTTCGACTGCCCGCGAGCGTGGAACTTGACGATCTGCTACAGGCGGGCG
GCATTGGGTTACTTAATGCCGTCGAACGCTATGACGCCCTACAAGGAACGGCATTTACAACTTACGCAGT
GCAGCGTATCCGTGGCGCTATGCTGGATGAACTTCGCAGCCGTGACTGGGTGCCGCGCAGCGTGCGACGC
AACGCGCGTGAAGTGGCACAGGCAATAGGGCAACTGGAGCAGGAACTTGGCCGCAACGCCACGGAAACTG
AGGTAGCGGAACGTTTAGGGATCGATATTGCCGATTATCGCCAAATGTTGCTCGACACCAATAACAGCCA
GCTCTTCTCCTACGATGAGTGGCGCGAAGAGCACGGCGATAGCATCGAACTGGTTACTGATGATCATCAG
CGAGAAAACCCGCTACAACAACTACTGGACAGTAATCTGCGCCAGCGGGTGATGGAAGCCATCGAAACGT
TGCCGGAGCGCGAAAAACTGGTATTAACCCTCTATTACCAGGAAGAGCTGAATCTCAAAGAGATTGGCGC
GGTGCTGGAGGTCGGGGAATCGCGGGTCAGTCAGTTACACAGCCAGGCTATTAAACGGTTACGCACTAAA
CTGGGTAAGTTATAAAGGTAGAGACCTACTAGTAGCGGCCGCTGCAGGCTTCCTCGCTCACTGACTCGCT
GCGCTCGGTCGTTCGGCTGCGGCGAGCGGTATCAGCTCACTCAAAGGCGGTAATACGGTTATCCACAGAA
TCAGGGGATAACGCAGGAAAGAACATGTGAGCAAAAGGCCAGCAAAAGGCCAGGAACCGTAAAAAGGCCG
CGTTGCTGGCGTTTTTCCACAGGCTCCGCCCCCCTGACGAGCATCACAAAAATCGACGCTCAAGTCAGAG
GTGGCGAAACCCGACAGGACTATAAAGATACCAGGCGTTTCCCCCTGGAAGCTCCCTCGTGCGCTCTCCT
GTTCCGACCCTGCCGCTTACCGGATACCTGTCCGCCTTTCTCCCTTCGGGAAGCGTGGCGCTTTCTCATA
GCTCACGCTGTAGGTATCTCAGTTCGGTGTAGGTCGTTCGCTCCAAGCTGGGCTGTGTGCACGAACCCCC
CGTTCAGCCCGACCGCTGCGCCTTATCCGGTAACTATCGTCTTGAGTCCAACCCGGTAAGACACGACTTA
TCGCCACTGGCAGCAGCCACTGGTAACAGGATTAGCAGAGCGAGGTATGTAGGCGGTGCTACAGAGTTCT
TGAAGTGGTGGCCTAACTACGGCTACACTAGAAGAACAGTATTTGGTATCTGCGCTCTGCTGAAGCCAGT
TACCTTCGGAAAAAGAGTTGGTAGCTCTTGATCCGGCAAACAAACCACCGCTGGTAGCGGTGGTTTTTTT
GTTTGCAAGCAGCAGATTACGCGCAGAAAAAAAGGATCTCAAGAAGATCCTTTGATCTTTTCTACGGGGT
CTGACGCTCAGTGGAACGAAAACTCACGTTAAGGGATTTTGGTCATGAGATTATCAAAAAGGATCTTCAC
CTAGATCCTTTTAAATTAAAAATGAAGTTTTAAATCAATCTAAAGTATATATGAGTAAACTTGGTCTGAC
AGTTACCAATGCTTAATCAGTGAGGCACCTATCTCAGCGATCTGTCTATTTCGTTCATCCATAGTTGCCT
GACTCCCCGTCGTGTAGATAACTACGATACGGGAGGGCTTACCATCTGGCCCCAGTGCTGCAATGATACC
GCGCGACCCACGCTCACCGGCTCCAGATTTATCAGCAATAAACCAGCCAGCCGGAAGGGCCGAGCGCAGA
AGTGGTCCTGCAACTTTATCCGCCTCCATCCAGTCTATTAATTGTTGCCGGGAAGCTAGAGTAAGTAGTT
CGCCAGTTAATAGTTTGCGCAACGTTGTTGCCATTGCTACAGGCATCGTGGTGTCACGCTCGTCGTTTGG
TATGGCTTCATTCAGCTCCGGTTCCCAACGATCAAGGCGAGTTACATGATCCCCCATGTTGTGCAAAAAA
GCGGTTAGCTCCTTCGGTCCTCCGATCGTTGTCAGAAGTAAGTTGGCCGCAGTGTTATCACTCATGGTTA
TGGCAGCACTGCATAATTCTCTTACTGTCATGCCATCCGTAAGATGCTTTTCTGTGACTGGTGAGTACTC
AACCAAGTCATTCTGAGAATAGTGTATGCGGCGACCGAGTTGCTCTTGCCCGGCGTCAATACGGGATAAT
ACCGCGCCACATAGCAGAACTTTAAAAGTGCTCATCATTGGAAAACGTTCTTCGGGGCGAAAACTCTCAA
GGATCTTACCGCTGTTGAGATCCAGTTCGATGTAACCCACTCGTGCACCCAACTGATCTTCAGCATCTTT
TACTTTCACCAGCGTTTCTGGGTGAGCAAAAACAGGAAGGCAAAATGCCGCAAAAAAGGGAATAAGGGCG
ACACGGAAATGTTGAATACTCATACTCTTCCTTTTTCAATATTATTGAAGCATTTATCAGGGTTATTGTC
TCATGAGCGGATACATATTTGAATGTATTTAGAAAAATAAACAAATAGGGGTTCCGCGCACATTTCCCCG
AAAAGTGCCACCTGACGTCTAAGAAACC
Features (pLannotate 1.2.2; 7 found; start..end, strand, type, name):
     50..93      -  terminator     bacterial terminator: putative bacterial transcription terminator
     96..117     +  misc_feature   BioBrick prefix: BioBrick prefix for parts that do not start with "ATG"
    136..852     +  CDS            fliA: FLIA_ECOLI - Also known as flaD, rpoF. Experimental evidence at protein level: Swiss-Prot protein existence level 1. Sigma factors are initiation factors that promote the attachment of RNA polymerase to specific initiation sites and are then released. This sigma factor controls the expression of flagella-related genes. From Escherichia coli (strain K12).
    867..887     +  misc_feature   BioBrick suffix: universal suffix for all parts
   1064..1652    -  rep_origin     ori: high-copy-number ColE1/pMB1/pBR322/pUC origin of replication
   1823..2683    -  CDS            AmpR: β-lactamase; bla; confers resistance to ampicillin, carbenicillin, and related antibiotics
   2684..2788    -  promoter       AmpR promoter: bla
