[The description below was written by a language model from this plasmid's Addgene catalogue record and pLannotate feature annotations shown in this document.]
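Description:
C84m is a small, high-copy synthetic biology part plasmid built on the DVA backbone, serving as a MoClo Golden Gate "CD" (coding sequence) part. The sequenced record is about 2.8 kb, consistent with a roughly 2.1 kb backbone plus a 728 bp insert. It is propagated in E. coli using a ColE1/pMB1/pUC-type origin of replication and is selected with ampicillin through a β-lactamase gene (AmpR) driven by its own bla promoter.

The payload is the coding sequence for sigma 28, also called FliA or RpoF. The annotation matches it to the E. coli K-12 fliA protein, although the catalogue lists the insert's species as synthetic. The catalogue purpose line calls it an RNA polymerase, but sigma 28 is more precisely an alternative sigma factor that directs RNA polymerase to the promoters of flagella-related genes. The open reading frame sits between BioBrick prefix and suffix sequences, with a putative bacterial transcription terminator just upstream, probably insulating the part from read-through from the backbone. No promoter, ribosome binding site or terminator for fliA itself is annotated. This fits a storage and donor plasmid for a bare coding part rather than an expression construct. The Golden Gate recognition sites and overhangs that define the CD position are not annotated in the feature table.

In use, the coding sequence would be combined by Golden Gate assembly with separate promoter, 5′ UTR and terminator parts to build a complete transcription unit. The resulting constructs could supply sigma 28 to drive sigma 28-dependent promoters in engineered genetic circuits, though the record does not describe specific downstream applications.
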