Addgene plasmid #120995: C84m
Purpose: MoClo golden gate assembly CD part for sigma28/RpoF (RNA polymerase required for flagellar formation in E. coli). Please see Supplemental Documents for annotated Genbank file.
Depositing lab: Richard Murray.
Backbone
  Vector backbone: DVA
  Backbone size w/o insert (bp): 2100
  Vector type: Synthetic Biology
Growth in bacteria
  Bacterial resistance: Ampicillin, 100 μg/mL
  Growth temperature: 37°C
  Growth strain: JM109
  Copy number: High Copy
Gene/Insert
  Gene/Insert name: Sigma 28
  Species: Synthetic
  Insert size (bp): 728
  Cloning method: Gibson Cloning
  Sequencing primers: 5′ AAATAGGCGTATCACGAGGCA; 3′ TTACCGCCTTTGAGTGAGCTG
Terms and licenses: Academic/Nonprofit Terms; Industry Terms: Not Available to Industry
How to cite: C84m was a gift from Richard Murray (Addgene plasmid # 120995 ; http://n2t.net/addgene:120995 ; RRID:Addgene_120995)
