>Addgene plasmid #120995 | C84m | depositor partial sequence | sequence record 230044 | insert sequence
AATGATGAATTCACTCTATACCGCTGAAGGTGTAATGGATAAACACTCGCTGTGGCAGCGTTATGTCCCG
CTGGTGCGTCACGAAGCATTGCGCCTGCAGGTTCGACTGCCCGCGAGCGTGGAACTTGACGATCTGCTAC
AGGCGGGCGGCATTGGGTTACTTAATGCCGTCGAACGCTATGACGCCCTACAAGGAACGGCATTTACAAC
TTACGCAGTGCAGCGTATCCGTGGCGCTATGCTGGATGAACTTCGCAGCCGTGACTGGGTGCCGCGCAGC
GTGCGACGCAACGCGCGTGAAGTGGCACAGGCAATAGGGCAACTGGAGCAGGAACTTGGCCGCAACGCCA
CGGAAACTGAGGTAGCGGAACGTTTAGGGATCGATATTGCCGATTATCGCCAAATGTTGCTCGACACCAA
TAACAGCCAGCTCTTCTCCTACGATGAGTGGCGCGAAGAGCACGGCGATAGCATCGAACTGGTTACTGAT
GATCATCAGCGAGAAAACCCGCTACAACAACTACTGGACAGTAATCTGCGCCAGCGGGTGATGGAAGCCA
TCGAAACGTTGCCGGAGCGCGAAAAACTGGTATTAACCCTCTATTACCAGGAAGAGCTGAATCTCAAAGA
GATTGGCGCGGTGCTGGAGGTCGGGGAATCGCGGGTCAGTCAGTTACACAGCCAGGCTATTAAACGGTTA
CGCACTAAACTGGGTAAGTTATAAAGGT
